Addgene plasmid #156998: pD649-HAsp-ROBO1-Fc(DAPA)-AviTag-6xHis
Purpose: Mammalian expression of cell-surface protein extracellular domain fused to Fc(DAPA)-Avi-6xHis. Protein is secreted from cells.
Depositing lab: Chris Garcia. Depositing organization: Stanford University. Publication: A Human IgSF Cell-Surface Interactome Reveals a Complex Network of Protein-Protein Interactions. Wojtowicz WM, Vielmetter J, Fernandes RA, Siepe DH, Eastman CL, Chisholm GB, Cox S, Klock H, Anderson PW, Rue SM, Miller JJ, Glaser SM, Bragstad ML, Vance J, Lam AW, Lesley SA, Zinn K, Garcia KC. Cell. 2020 Aug 20;182(4):1027-1043.e17. doi: 10.1016/j.cell.2020.07.025. PubMed 32822567.
Backbone
  Vector backbone: pD649
  Backbone size w/o insert (bp): 6106
  Vector type: Mammalian Expression
Growth in bacteria
  Bacterial resistance: Ampicillin, 100 μg/mL
  Growth temperature: 37°C
  Growth strain: DH5alpha
  Copy number: High Copy
Gene/Insert
  Gene/Insert name: ROBO1
  Species: H. sapiens (human)
  Insert size (bp): 2616
  Mutation: Fc region of human IgG contains D265A and P329A mutations (DAPA)
  Entrez Gene: ROBO1 (a.k.a. CPHD8, DUTT1, NORS, NYS8, SAX3)
  Promoter: CMV/SP6
  Tag / fusion protein: Fc(DAPA)-AviTag-6xHis (C terminal on backbone)
  Cloning method: Restriction Enzyme; 5′ cloning site GCGGCCGC (not destroyed); 3′ cloning site GGCGCGCC (not destroyed)
  Sequencing primers: 5′ ATTTAGGTGACACTATAG; 3′ CACGTACCAGTTGAACTTCACC
Resource information
  A portion of this plasmid was derived from a plasmid made by: synthesis by ThermoFisher
Terms and licenses: Academic/Nonprofit Terms; Industry Terms: Not Available to Industry
Depositor comments: Some plasmids in this collection may have an IS4-like element ISVsa5 family transposase upstream of the CMV promoter.
How to cite: pD649-HAsp-ROBO1-Fc(DAPA)-AviTag-6xHis was a gift from Chris Garcia (Addgene plasmid # 156998 ; http://n2t.net/addgene:156998 ; RRID:Addgene_156998)
