[The description below was written by a language model from this plasmid's Addgene catalogue record and pLannotate feature annotations shown in this document.]
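Description:
pD649-HAsp-ROBO1-Fc(DAPA)-AviTag-6xHis is a mammalian expression plasmid built on the pD649 backbone for producing a secreted, soluble form of the human ROBO1 extracellular domain. It is propagated in E. coli as a high-copy plasmid through a ColE1/pUC-type origin and selected with ampicillin via the β-lactamase gene. The feature table, generated from the full 8,722 nt sequence, also shows an SV40 early/EM7 promoter pair driving a puromycin N-acetyltransferase coding region followed by an SV40 polyadenylation signal, which could in principle allow puromycin selection in mammalian cells. Short fragments of KanR, lacZα, ble and an f1 origin are annotated as well, and appear to be backbone remnants rather than functional parts.

The expression cassette uses the CMV enhancer and immediate-early promoter, followed by a fragment of CMV intron A and an SP6 promoter, which could serve for in vitro transcription and matches the listed 5′ sequencing primer site. The open reading frame begins with a secretion signal: the plasmid name indicates an HA signal peptide, whereas the annotation tool labels a short fragment here as an IgH signal sequence. The ROBO1 ectodomain segment (about 2.6 kb, cloned between retained NotI and AscI sites) is fused at its C terminus to a human IgG1 Fc carrying the D265A and P329A (DAPA) substitutions, generally used to reduce Fc effector interactions. According to the record, this is followed by an AviTag for site-specific biotinylation and a 6xHis tag for metal-affinity purification, though neither tag is separately annotated. A bGH polyadenylation signal ends the transcript.

The plasmid belongs to a collection built for mapping interactions among human IgSF cell-surface proteins. The depositor notes that some plasmids in the collection may carry an IS4-like transposase insertion upstream of the CMV promoter; none is annotated here.
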