Features (pLannotate 1.2.2; 21 found; start..end, strand, type, name):
    119..143     -  CDS            KanR (fragment): aminoglycoside phosphotransferase; aph(3')-Ia; confers resistance to kanamycin
    254..842     +  rep_origin     ori: high-copy-number ColE1/pMB1/pBR322/pUC origin of replication
   1067..1084    +  terminator     rrnB T2 terminator (fragment): transcription terminator T2 from the E. coli rrnB gene
   1109..1128    -  CDS            lacZα (fragment): LacZα fragment of β-galactosidase; lacZ fragment
   1584..1600    +  protein_bind   lac operator: The lac repressor binds to the lac operator to inhibit transcription in E. coli. This inhibition can be relieved by adding lactose or isopropyl-β-D-thiogalactopyranoside (IPTG). lac repressor encoded by lacI
   1843..2146    +  enhancer       CMV enhancer: human cytomegalovirus immediate early enhancer
   2147..2350    +  promoter       CMV promoter: human cytomegalovirus (CMV) immediate early promoter
   2486..2529    +  intron         CMV intron (fragment): modified intron A from human cytomegalovirus
   2581..2599    +  promoter       SP6 promoter: promoter for bacteriophage SP6 RNA polymerase
   2603..2640    +  CDS            IgH signal sequence (fragment): signal sequence from the mouse immunoglobulin heavy chain variable region
   2746..5364    +  CDS            ROBO1 (fragment): ROBO1_HUMAN - Also known as DUTT1. Experimental evidence at protein level: Swiss-Prot protein existence level 1. Receptor for SLIT1 and SLIT2 that mediates cellular responses to molecular guidance cues in cellular migration, including axonal navigation at the ventral midline of the neural tube and projection of axons to different regions during neuronal development (PubMed:10102268, PubMed:24560577). Interaction with the intracellular domain of FLRT3 mediates axon attraction towards cells expressing NTN1 (PubMed:24560577). In axon growth cones, the silencing of the attractive effect of NTN1 by
   5380..6057    +  CDS            IGHG1 (fragment): IGHG1_HUMAN - Experimental evidence at protein level: Swiss-Prot protein existence level 1. Constant region of immunoglobulin heavy chains. Immunoglobulins, also known as antibodies, are membrane-bound or secreted glycoproteins produced by B lymphocytes. In the recognition phase of humoral immunity, the membrane-bound immunoglobulins serve as receptors which, upon binding of a specific antigen, trigger the clonal expansion and differentiation of B lymphocytes into immunoglobulins- secreting plasma cells. Secreted immunoglobulins mediate the effector phase of humoral immunity, which results in
   6272..6383    +  polyA_signal   bGH poly(A) signal: bovine growth hormone polyadenylation signal
   6384..6492    +  rep_origin     f1 ori (fragment): f1 bacteriophage origin of replication; arrow indicates direction of (+) strand synthesis
   6506..6835    +  promoter       SV40 promoter: SV40 enhancer and early promoter
   6883..6930    +  promoter       EM7 promoter: synthetic bacterial promoter&nbsp
   6949..7548    +  CDS            PuroR (fragment): puromycin N-acetyltransferase; pac from Streptomyces; confers resistance to puromycin
   7558..7683    +  CDS            ble (fragment): BLE_KLEPN - Experimental evidence at protein level: Swiss-Prot protein existence level 1. Binding protein with a strong affinity to the bleomycin family of antibiotics. Binds to CL990; an antimitotic-antibiotic compound. From Klebsiella pneumoniae.
   7678..7799    +  polyA_signal   SV40 poly(A) signal: SV40 polyadenylation signal
   7852..8712    -  CDS            AmpR: β-lactamase; bla; confers resistance to ampicillin, carbenicillin, and related antibiotics
   8715..89      -  promoter       AmpR promoter (fragment) (across the origin): bla
>Addgene plasmid #156998 | pD649-HAsp-ROBO1-Fc(DAPA)-AviTag-6xHis | addgene full sequence | sequence record 404144 | Addgene NGS Result
TTTCAATATTATTGAAGCATTTATCAGGGTTATTGTCTCATGAGCGGATACATATTTGAATGTATTTAGA
AAAATAAACAAATAGGGGTCAGTGTTACAACCAATTAACCAATTCTGAACATTATCGCGAGCCCATTTAT
ACCTGAATATGGCTCATAACACCCCTTGCTCATGACCAAAATCCCTTAACGTGAGTTACGCGCGCGTCGT
TCCACTGAGCGTCAGACCCCGTAGAAAAGATCAAAGGATCTTCTTGAGATCCTTTTTTTCTGCGCGTAAT
CTGCTGCTTGCAAACAAAAAAACCACCGCTACCAGCGGTGGTTTGTTTGCCGGATCAAGAGCTACCAACT
CTTTTTCCGAAGGTAACTGGCTTCAGCAGAGCGCAGATACCAAATACTGTTCTTCTAGTGTAGCCGTAGT
TAGCCCACCACTTCAAGAACTCTGTAGCACCGCCTACATACCTCGCTCTGCTAATCCTGTTACCAGTGGC
TGCTGCCAGTGGCGATAAGTCGTGTCTTACCGGGTTGGACTCAAGACGATAGTTACCGGATAAGGCGCAG
CGGTCGGGCTGAACGGGGGGTTCGTGCACACAGCCCAGCTTGGAGCGAACGACCTACACCGAACTGAGAT
ACCTACAGCGTGAGCTATGAGAAAGCGCCACGCTTCCCGAAGGGAGAAAGGCGGACAGGTATCCGGTAAG
CGGCAGGGTCGGAACAGGAGAGCGCACGAGGGAGCTTCCAGGGGGAAACGCCTGGTATCTTTATAGTCCT
GTCGGGTTTCGCCACCTCTGACTTGAGCGTCGATTTTTGTGATGCTCGTCAGGGGGGCGGAGCCTATGGA
AAAACGCCAGCAACGCGGCCTTTTTACGGTTCCTGGCCTTTTGCTGGCCTTTTGCTCACATGTTCTTTCC
TGCGTTATCCCCTGATTCTGTGGATAACCGTATTACCGCCTTTGAGTGAGCTGATACCGCTCGCCGCAGC
CGAACGACCGAGCGCAGCGAGTCAGTGAGCGAGGAAGCGGAAGGCGAGAGTAGGGAACTGCCAGGCATCA
AACTAAGCAGAAGGCCCCTGACGGATGGCCTTTTTGCGTTTCTACAAACTCTTTCTGTGTTGTAAAACGA
CGGCCAGTCTTAAGCTCGGGCCCCCTGGGCGGTTCTGATAACGAGTAATCGTTAATCCGCAAATAACGTA
AAAACCCGCTTCGGCGGGTTTTTTTATGGGGGGAGTTTAGGGAAAGAGCATTTGTCAGAATATTTAAGGG
CGCCTGTCACTTTGCTTGATATATGAGAATTATTTAACCTTATAAATGAGAAAAAAGCAACGCACTTTAA
ATAAGATACGTTGCTTTTTCGATTGATGAACACCTATAATTAAACTATTCATCTATTATTTATGATTTTT
TGTATATACAATATTTCTAGTTTGTTAAAGAGAATTAAGAAAATAAATCTCGAAAATAATAAAGGGAAAA
TCAGTTTTTGATATCAAAATTATACATGTCAACGATAATACAAAATATAATACAAACTATAAGATGTTAT
CAGTATTTATTATCATTTAGAATAAATTTTGTGTCGCCCTTAATTGTGAGCGGATAACAATTACGAGCTT
CATGCACAGTGGCGTTGACTCAATATTGGCCATTAGCCATATTATTCATTGGTTATATAGCATAAATCAA
TATTGGCTATTGGCCATTGCATACGTTGTATCTATATCATAATATGTACATTTATATTGGCTCATGTCCA
ATATGACCGCCATGTTGGCATTGATTATTGACTAGTTATTAATAGTAATCAATTACGGGGTCATTAGTTC
ATAGCCCATATATGGAGTTCCGCGTTACATAACTTACGGTAAATGGCCCGCCTGGCTGACCGCCCAACGA
CCCCCGCCCATTGACGTCAATAATGACGTATGTTCCCATAGTAACGCCAATAGGGACTTTCCATTGACGT
CAATGGGTGGAGTATTTACGGTAAACTGCCCACTTGGCAGTACATCAAGTGTATCATATGCCAAGTACGC
CCCCTATTGACGTCAATGACGGTAAATGGCCCGCCTGGCATTATGCCCAGTACATGACCTTATGGGACTT
TCCTACTTGGCAGTACATCTACGTATTAGTCATCGCTATTACCATGGTGATGCGGTTTTGGCAGTACATC
AATGGGCGTGGATAGCGGTTTGACTCACGGGGATTTCCAAGTCTCCACCCCATTGACGTCAATGGGAGTT
TGTTTTGGCACCAAAATCAACGGGACTTTCCAAAATGTCGTAACAACTCCGCCCCATTGACGCAAATGGG
CGGTAGGCGTGTACGGTGGGAGGTCTATATAAGCAGAGCTCGTTTAGTGAACCGTCAGATCGCCTGGAGA
CGCCATCCACGCTGTTTTGACCTCCATAGAAGACACCGGGACCGATCCAGCCTCCGCGGCCGGGAACGGT
GCATTGGAACGCGGATTCCCCGTGCCAAGAGTGACGTAAGTACCGCCTATAGAGTCTATAGGCCCACCCC
CTTGGCTTCGTTAGAACGCGGCTACAATTAATACATAACCTTATGTATCATACACATACGATTTAGGTGA
CACTATAGAATAACATCCACTTTGCCTTTCTCTCCACAGGTGTCCACTCCCAGGTCCAACTGCACCTCGG
TTCTATCGAAAACGCGCCTGCTAGCGCCACCATGAAGACCATCATTGCCCTGAGCTACATCTTCTGCCTG
GTGTTCGCTGCGGCCGCCCAACTTATTCCCGATCCTGAGGATGTGGAACGGGGCAACGATCACGGCACCC
CTATTCCTACCAGCGACAACGACGACAACAGCCTGGGCTACACAGGCAGCAGACTGCGGCAAGAGGACTT
CCCACCTCGGATCGTGGAACACCCCAGCGATCTGATCGTGTCCAAAGGCGAACCCGCCACACTGAACTGC
AAGGCCGAAGGCAGACCCACACCTACCATCGAGTGGTACAAAGGCGGCGAGAGAGTGGAAACCGACAAGG
ACGATCCTCGGAGCCACAGAATGCTGCTGCCTAGCGGCAGCCTGTTCTTCCTGAGAATCGTGCACGGCAG
AAAGAGCAGACCTGACGAGGGCGTGTACGTGTGCGTGGCCAGAAATTATCTGGGCGAAGCCGTGTCTCAC
AACGCCAGCCTGGAAGTGGCCATCCTGAGGGACGACTTCAGACAGAACCCCTCCGATGTGATGGTGGCCG
TGGGAGAACCTGCCGTGATGGAATGCCAACCTCCTAGAGGACACCCCGAGCCTACCATCAGCTGGAAGAA
GGATGGCAGCCCTCTGGACGACAAGGATGAGCGGATCACAATCAGAGGCGGCAAGCTGATGATCACCTAC
ACCAGAAAGTCCGACGCCGGCAAATACGTGTGTGTGGGCACCAACATGGTCGGAGAGCGGGAATCTGAAG
TGGCCGAGCTGACCGTGCTGGAAAGACCCAGCTTCGTGAAGAGGCCCAGCAATCTGGCCGTGACCGTGGA
TGATAGCGCCGAGTTTAAGTGCGAGGCCAGAGGCGATCCTGTGCCTACAGTTAGATGGCGGAAGGACGAT
GGCGAGCTGCCCAAGAGCAGATACGAGATCAGGGACGATCACACCCTGAAGATCCGGAAAGTGACAGCCG
GCGACATGGGCAGCTATACCTGTGTGGCCGAGAATATGGTCGGAAAGGCCGAGGCCAGCGCCACTCTGAC
AGTTCAAGAGCCTCCTCACTTCGTGGTCAAGCCCAGAGATCAGGTGGTGGCTCTGGGCAGAACCGTGACC
TTTCAGTGTGAAGCCACCGGCAATCCCCAGCCTGCCATCTTTTGGAGAAGAGAGGGCAGCCAGAACCTGC
TGTTCAGCTACCAGCCTCCACAGAGCAGCAGCAGATTCAGCGTTAGCCAGACCGGCGACCTGACCATCAC
CAACGTGCAGAGATCCGACGTGGGCTACTACATCTGTCAGACCCTGAATGTGGCCGGCAGCATCATCACC
AAGGCCTATCTGGAAGTGACCGACGTGATCGCCGACAGACCTCCTCCAGTGATCAGACAGGGCCCCGTGA
ATCAGACCGTGGCTGTGGATGGCACCTTCGTGCTGTCTTGTGTGGCCACCGGATCTCCCGTGCCTACAAT
CCTGTGGCGGAAAGATGGCGTGCTGGTGTCTACCCAGGACAGCAGAATCAAGCAGCTGGAAAACGGCGTG
CTGCAGATCAGATACGCCAAGCTGGGCGACACCGGCAGATACACCTGTATCGCCTCTACACCTAGCGGCG
AGGCTACTTGGAGCGCCTACATTGAGGTGCAAGAGTTCGGCGTGCCAGTGCAGCCTCCTAGACCTACAGA
CCCCAATCTGATCCCCAGCGCTCCCAGCAAGCCTGAAGTGACTGATGTGTCCCGGAACACCGTGACACTG
AGCTGGCAGCCCAACCTGAATTCTGGCGCCACACCAACCAGCTACATCATCGAGGCCTTTAGCCACGCCA
GCGGCAGCTCTTGGCAGACAGTGGCCGAAAACGTGAAAACCGAGACAAGCGCCATCAAGGGCCTGAAGCC
TAACGCTATCTACCTGTTCCTCGTGCGGGCTGCCAATGCCTACGGCATCTCTGATCCTAGCCAGATCAGC
GACCCTGTGAAAACCCAGGACGTGCTGCCTACATCTCAGGGCGTCGACCACAAACAGGTGCAGAGAGAAC
TGGGCAACGCTGTGCTGCATCTGCACAACCCTACAGTGCTGAGCAGCTCCAGCATCGAGGTGCACTGGAC
AGTGGATCAGCAGAGCCAGTACATCCAGGGCTACAAGATCCTGTACAGACCCAGCGGAGCCAACCACGGC
GAATCTGATTGGCTGGTGTTCGAAGTGCGGACCCCTGCCAAGAACAGCGTGGTCATCCCCGATCTGAGAA
AGGGCGTGAACTATGAGATCAAGGCCAGGCCATTCTTCAACGAGTTCCAGGGCGCCGACAGCGAGATCAA
GTTCGCCAAGACACTGGAAGAGGCTCCCTCCGCTCCTCCACAAGGCGTGACAGTGTCCAAGAACGACGGC
AATGGCACCGCCATCCTGGTGTCATGGCAACCTCCACCTGAGGATACCCAGAACGGCATGGTCCAAGAGT
ACAAAGTGTGGTGCCTGGGGAACGAGACACGCTACCACATCAACAAGACCGTGGACGGCTCTACCTTCAG
CGTCGTGATCCCTTTTCTGGTGCCCGGCATCCGGTACTCTGTGGAAGTTGCTGCTTCTACCGGCGCTGGC
TCTGGCGTGAAAAGCGAGCCTCAGTTCATTCAGCTGGACGCCCACGGCAACCCTGTGTCTCCAGAGGACC
AAGTGTCTCTGGCCCAGCAGATTTCCGACGTCGTGAAGCAACCTGGCGCGCCGGGCGGCGACAAGACCCA
CACCTGCCCCCCCTGCCCAGCTCCAGAACTGCTGGGAGGGCCTTCCGTGTTCCTGTTCCCCCCCAAGCCC
AAGGACACCCTGATGATCAGCAGGACCCCCGAGGTGACCTGCGTGGTGGTGGCCGTGTCCCACGAGGACC
CAGAGGTGAAGTTCAACTGGTACGTGGACGGCGTGGAGGTGCACAACGCCAAGACCAAGCCCAGAGAGGA
GCAGTACAACAGCACCTACAGGGTGGTGTCCGTGCTGACCGTGCTGCACCAGGACTGGCTGAACGGCAAA
GAATACAAGTGCAAAGTCTCCAACAAGGCCCTGGCTGCCCCAATCGAAAAGACAATCAGCAAGGCCAAGG
GCCAGCCACGGGAGCCCCAGGTGTACACCCTGCCCCCCAGCCGGGAGGAGATGACCAAGAACCAGGTGTC
CCTGACCTGTCTGGTGAAGGGCTTCTACCCCAGCGATATCGCCGTGGAGTGGGAGAGCAACGGCCAGCCC
GAGAACAACTACAAGACCACCCCCCCAGTGCTGGACAGCGACGGCAGCTTCTTCCTGTACAGCAAGCTGA
CCGTGGACAAGTCCAGGTGGCAGCAGGGCAACGTGTTCAGCTGCAGCGTGATGCACGAGGCCCTGCACAA
CCACTACACCCAGAAGTCCCTGAGCCTGAGCCCCGGCGGCAGCGGTCTTAATGATATTTTCGAGGCTCAG
AAGATTGAGTGGCATGAACACCACCACCATCACCACTAAGGCCGGCCTGTAGTCACTGGCACAACGCGTT
ACCCGGTAAGCCAATCGGGTATACACGGTCGTCATACTGCAGACAGGGTTCTTCTACTTTGCAAGATAGT
CTTGAGTAGTAAAATAAATAGATAGAGAAAATCAGCCTCGACTGTGCCTTCTAGTTGCCAGCCATCTGTT
GTTTGCCCCTCCCCCGTGCCTTCCTTGACCCTGGAAGGTGCCACTCCCACTGTCCTTTCCTAATAAAATG
AGGAAATTGCATCACAACACTCAACCCTATCTCGGTCTATTCTTTTGATTTATAAGGGATTTTGCCGATT
TCGGCCTATTGGTTAAAAAATGAGCTGATTTAACAAAAATTTAACGCGAATTAATTCTGTGGAATGTGTG
TCAGTTAGGGTGTGGAAAGTCCCCAGGCTCCCCAGCAGGCAGAAGTATGCAAAGCATGCATCTCAATTAG
TCAGCAACCAGGTGTGGAAAGTCCCCAGGCTCCCCAGCAGGCAGAAGTATGCAAAGCATGCATCTCAATT
AGTCAGCAACCATAGTCCCGCCCCTAACTCCGCCCATCCCGCCCCTAACTCCGCCCAGTTCCGCCCATTC
TCCGCCCCATGGCTGACTAATTTTTTTTATTTATGCAGAGGCCGAGGCCGCCTCTGCCTCTGAGCTATTC
CAGAAGTAGTGAGGAGGCTTTTTTGGAGGCCTAGGCTTTTGCAAAAAGCTCCCGGGAGCTTGTATATCCA
TTTTCGGATCTGATCAGCACGTGTTGACAATTAATCATCGGCATAGTATATCGGCATAGTATAATACGAC
AAGGTGAGGAACTAAACCATGACCGAGTACAAGCCCACGGTGCGCCTCGCCACCCGCGACGACGTCCCCA
GGGCCGTACGCACCCTCGCCGCCGCGTTCGCCGACTACCCCGCCACGCGCCACACCGTCGATCCGGACCG
CCACATCGAGCGGGTCACCGAGCTGCAAGAACTCTTCCTCACGCGCGTCGGGCTCGACATCGGCAAGGTG
TGGGTCGCGGACGACGGCGCCGCGGTGGCGGTCTGGACCACGCCGGAGAGCGTCGAAGCGGGGGCGGTGT
TCGCCGAGATCGGCCCGCGCATGGCCGAGTTGAGCGGTTCCCGGCTGGCCGCGCAGCAACAGATGGAAGG
CCTCCTGGCGCCGCACCGGCCCAAGGAGCCCGCGTGGTTCCTGGCCACCGTCGGCGTCTCGCCCGACCAC
CAGGGCAAGGGTCTGGGCAGCGCCGTCGTGCTCCCCGGAGTGGAGGCGGCCGAGCGCGCCGGGGTGCCCG
CCTTCCTGGAGACATCCGCGCCCCGCAACCTCCCCTTCTACGAGCGGCTCGGCTTCACCGTCACCGCCGA
CGTCGAGGTGCCCGAAGGACCGCGCACCTGGTGCATGACCCGCAAGCCCGGTGCCTGACACGTGCTACGA
GATTTCGATTCCACCGCCGCCTTCTATGAAAGGTTGGGCTTCGGAATCGTTTTCCGGGACGCCGGCTGGA
TGATCCTCCAGCGCGGGGATCTCATGCTGGAGTTCTTCGCCCACCCCAACTTGTTTATTGCAGCTTATAA
TGGTTACAAATAAAGCAATAGCATCACAAATTTCACAAATAAAGCATTTTTTTCACTGCATTCTAGTTGT
GGTTTGTCCAAACTCATCAATGTATCTTATCATGTCTGTATACCGTCGACCTCTAGCTAGAGCTTGGCGT
AATCATGGTCATTACCAATGCTTAATCAGTGAGGCACCTATCTCAGCGATCTGTCTATTTCGTTCATCCA
TAGTTGCCTGACTCCCCGTCGTGTAGATAACTACGATACGGGAGGGCTTACCATCTGGCCCCAGCGCTGC
GATGATACCGCGAGAACCACGCTCACCGGCTCCGGATTTATCAGCAATAAACCAGCCAGCCGGAAGGGCC
GAGCGCAGAAGTGGTCCTGCAACTTTATCCGCCTCCATCCAGTCTATTAATTGTTGCCGGGAAGCTAGAG
TAAGTAGTTCGCCAGTTAATAGTTTGCGCAACGTTGTTGCCATCGCTACAGGCATCGTGGTGTCACGCTC
GTCGTTTGGTATGGCTTCATTCAGCTCCGGTTCCCAACGATCAAGGCGAGTTACATGATCCCCCATGTTG
TGCAAAAAAGCGGTTAGCTCCTTCGGTCCTCCGATCGTTGTCAGAAGTAAGTTGGCCGCAGTGTTATCAC
TCATGGTTATGGCAGCACTGCATAATTCTCTTACTGTCATGCCATCCGTAAGATGCTTTTCTGTGACTGG
TGAGTACTCAACCAAGTCATTCTGAGAATAGTGTATGCGGCGACCGAGTTGCTCTTGCCCGGCGTCAATA
CGGGATAATACCGCGCCACATAGCAGAACTTTAAAAGTGCTCATCATTGGAAAACGTTCTTCGGGGCGAA
AACTCTCAAGGATCTTACCGCTGTTGAGATCCAGTTCGATGTAACCCACTCGTGCACCCAACTGATCTTC
AGCATCTTTTACTTTCACCAGCGTTTCTGGGTGAGCAAAAACAGGAAGGCAAAATGCCGCAAAAAAGGGA
ATAAGGGCGACACGGAAATGTTGAATACTCATATTCTTCCTT
