>Addgene plasmid #156998 | pD649-HAsp-ROBO1-Fc(DAPA)-AviTag-6xHis | depositor partial sequence | sequence record 303106 | insert (extracellular domain)
CAACTTATTCCCGATCCTGAGGATGTGGAACGGGGCAACGATCACGGCACCCCTATTCCTACCAGCGACA
ACGACGACAACAGCCTGGGCTACACAGGCAGCAGACTGCGGCAAGAGGACTTCCCACCTCGGATCGTGGA
ACACCCCAGCGATCTGATCGTGTCCAAAGGCGAACCCGCCACACTGAACTGCAAGGCCGAAGGCAGACCC
ACACCTACCATCGAGTGGTACAAAGGCGGCGAGAGAGTGGAAACCGACAAGGACGATCCTCGGAGCCACA
GAATGCTGCTGCCTAGCGGCAGCCTGTTCTTCCTGAGAATCGTGCACGGCAGAAAGAGCAGACCTGACGA
GGGCGTGTACGTGTGCGTGGCCAGAAATTATCTGGGCGAAGCCGTGTCTCACAACGCCAGCCTGGAAGTG
GCCATCCTGAGGGACGACTTCAGACAGAACCCCTCCGATGTGATGGTGGCCGTGGGAGAACCTGCCGTGA
TGGAATGCCAACCTCCTAGAGGACACCCCGAGCCTACCATCAGCTGGAAGAAGGATGGCAGCCCTCTGGA
CGACAAGGATGAGCGGATCACAATCAGAGGCGGCAAGCTGATGATCACCTACACCAGAAAGTCCGACGCC
GGCAAATACGTGTGTGTGGGCACCAACATGGTCGGAGAGCGGGAATCTGAAGTGGCCGAGCTGACCGTGC
TGGAAAGACCCAGCTTCGTGAAGAGGCCCAGCAATCTGGCCGTGACCGTGGATGATAGCGCCGAGTTTAA
GTGCGAGGCCAGAGGCGATCCTGTGCCTACAGTTAGATGGCGGAAGGACGATGGCGAGCTGCCCAAGAGC
AGATACGAGATCAGGGACGATCACACCCTGAAGATCCGGAAAGTGACAGCCGGCGACATGGGCAGCTATA
CCTGTGTGGCCGAGAATATGGTCGGAAAGGCCGAGGCCAGCGCCACTCTGACAGTTCAAGAGCCTCCTCA
CTTCGTGGTCAAGCCCAGAGATCAGGTGGTGGCTCTGGGCAGAACCGTGACCTTTCAGTGTGAAGCCACC
GGCAATCCCCAGCCTGCCATCTTTTGGAGAAGAGAGGGCAGCCAGAACCTGCTGTTCAGCTACCAGCCTC
CACAGAGCAGCAGCAGATTCAGCGTTAGCCAGACCGGCGACCTGACCATCACCAACGTGCAGAGATCCGA
CGTGGGCTACTACATCTGTCAGACCCTGAATGTGGCCGGCAGCATCATCACCAAGGCCTATCTGGAAGTG
ACCGACGTGATCGCCGACAGACCTCCTCCAGTGATCAGACAGGGCCCCGTGAATCAGACCGTGGCTGTGG
ATGGCACCTTCGTGCTGTCTTGTGTGGCCACCGGATCTCCCGTGCCTACAATCCTGTGGCGGAAAGATGG
CGTGCTGGTGTCTACCCAGGACAGCAGAATCAAGCAGCTGGAAAACGGCGTGCTGCAGATCAGATACGCC
AAGCTGGGCGACACCGGCAGATACACCTGTATCGCCTCTACACCTAGCGGCGAGGCTACTTGGAGCGCCT
ACATTGAGGTGCAAGAGTTCGGCGTGCCAGTGCAGCCTCCTAGACCTACAGACCCCAATCTGATCCCCAG
CGCTCCCAGCAAGCCTGAAGTGACTGATGTGTCCCGGAACACCGTGACACTGAGCTGGCAGCCCAACCTG
AATTCTGGCGCCACACCAACCAGCTACATCATCGAGGCCTTTAGCCACGCCAGCGGCAGCTCTTGGCAGA
CAGTGGCCGAAAACGTGAAAACCGAGACAAGCGCCATCAAGGGCCTGAAGCCTAACGCTATCTACCTGTT
CCTCGTGCGGGCTGCCAATGCCTACGGCATCTCTGATCCTAGCCAGATCAGCGACCCTGTGAAAACCCAG
GACGTGCTGCCTACATCTCAGGGCGTCGACCACAAACAGGTGCAGAGAGAACTGGGCAACGCTGTGCTGC
ATCTGCACAACCCTACAGTGCTGAGCAGCTCCAGCATCGAGGTGCACTGGACAGTGGATCAGCAGAGCCA
GTACATCCAGGGCTACAAGATCCTGTACAGACCCAGCGGAGCCAACCACGGCGAATCTGATTGGCTGGTG
TTCGAAGTGCGGACCCCTGCCAAGAACAGCGTGGTCATCCCCGATCTGAGAAAGGGCGTGAACTATGAGA
TCAAGGCCAGGCCATTCTTCAACGAGTTCCAGGGCGCCGACAGCGAGATCAAGTTCGCCAAGACACTGGA
AGAGGCTCCCTCCGCTCCTCCACAAGGCGTGACAGTGTCCAAGAACGACGGCAATGGCACCGCCATCCTG
GTGTCATGGCAACCTCCACCTGAGGATACCCAGAACGGCATGGTCCAAGAGTACAAAGTGTGGTGCCTGG
GGAACGAGACACGCTACCACATCAACAAGACCGTGGACGGCTCTACCTTCAGCGTCGTGATCCCTTTTCT
GGTGCCCGGCATCCGGTACTCTGTGGAAGTTGCTGCTTCTACCGGCGCTGGCTCTGGCGTGAAAAGCGAG
CCTCAGTTCATTCAGCTGGACGCCCACGGCAACCCTGTGTCTCCAGAGGACCAAGTGTCTCTGGCCCAGC
AGATTTCCGACGTCGTGAAGCAACCT
